Addgene plasmid #235494: pEGFP-TDP-43 (2KR)
Purpose: Expression of human TDP-43-EGFP with K136R and K408R mutations
Depositing lab: Maxime Rousseaux. Depositing organization: University of Ottawa. Publication: A stress-dependent TDP-43 SUMOylation program preserves neuronal function. Suk TR, Part CE, Zhang JL, Nguyen TT, Heer MM, Caballero-Gomez A, Grybas VS, McKeever PM, Nguyen B, Ali T, Callaghan SM, Woulfe JM, Robertson J, Rousseaux MWC. Mol Neurodegener. 2025 Mar 28;20(1):38. doi: 10.1186/s13024-025-00826-z. PubMed 40149017.
Backbone
  Vector backbone: pEGFP-N3
  Vector type: Mammalian Expression
Growth in bacteria
  Bacterial resistance: Kanamycin, 50 μg/mL
  Growth temperature: 37°C
  Growth strain: DH5alpha
  Copy number: High Copy
Gene/Insert
  Gene/Insert name: TARDBP (alt name: TDP-43)
  Species: H. sapiens (human)
  Mutation: K136R, K408R
  Entrez Gene: TARDBP (a.k.a. ALS10, TDP-43)
  Tag / fusion protein: EGFP (C terminal on backbone)
  Cloning method: Restriction Enzyme; 5′ cloning site Unknown (unknown if destroyed)
Terms and licenses: Academic/Nonprofit Terms; Industry Terms
How to cite: pEGFP-TDP-43 (2KR) was a gift from Maxime Rousseaux (Addgene plasmid # 235494 ; http://n2t.net/addgene:235494 ; RRID:Addgene_235494)
