[The description below was written by a language model from this plasmid's Addgene catalogue record and pLannotate feature annotations shown in this document.]
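Description:
pEGFP-TDP-43 (2KR) is a mammalian expression plasmid built on the pEGFP-N3 backbone that produces human TDP-43 (TARDBP) fused at its C terminus to EGFP. The sequenced record is 5,945 nt. The TARDBP coding sequence sits between remnants of the multiple cloning site, directly downstream of the human cytomegalovirus immediate early enhancer and promoter, and is followed by the EGFP coding sequence, consistent with the catalogued fusion, and an SV40 polyadenylation signal. The insert carries two lysine-to-arginine substitutions, K136R and K408R, hence the "2KR" name. The cloning sites used are not recorded.

In bacteria the plasmid is maintained at high copy through a ColE1/pUC-type origin and selected with kanamycin. The resistance cassette is the dual-purpose Tn5 NeoR/KanR gene typical of this backbone: a bacterial bla promoter drives it in E. coli, while the adjacent SV40 enhancer/early promoter and an HSV TK polyadenylation signal allow expression in mammalian cells, where it can confer G418 resistance for selection of stable transfectants. An f1 phage origin is also present. The short ble, bGH poly(A) and SV40 large T antigen fragments flagged by the annotation are probably backbone remnants or partial sequence matches rather than functional elements.

The associated publication concerns stress-dependent SUMOylation of TDP-43 in neurons. Lysine-to-arginine changes are a standard way to remove potential lysine modification sites while preserving charge, so this construct most likely serves as a modification-deficient variant for comparison with wild-type TDP-43-EGFP, although the record does not say this explicitly. The EGFP tag allows the fusion protein's localization and behaviour to be followed by fluorescence in transfected cells.
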