Features (pLannotate 1.2.2; 16 found; start..end, strand, type, name):
    377..481     +  promoter       AmpR promoter: bla
    483..840     +  promoter       SV40 promoter: SV40 enhancer and early promoter
    875..1669    +  CDS            NeoR/KanR: aminoglycoside phosphotransferase from Tn5; aph(3')-II (or nptII); confers resistance to neomycin, kanamycin, and G418 (Geneticin®)
   1690..1842    +  CDS            ble (fragment): BLE_KLEPN - Experimental evidence at protein level: Swiss-Prot protein existence level 1. Binding protein with a strong affinity to the bleomycin family of antibiotics. Binds to CL990; an antimitotic-antibiotic compound. From Klebsiella pneumoniae.
   1901..1948    +  polyA_signal   HSV TK poly(A) signal: herpes simplex virus thymidine kinase polyadenylation signal (Cole and Stacy, 1985)
   2039..2055    -  polyA_signal   bGH poly(A) signal (fragment): bovine growth hormone polyadenylation signal
   2277..2865    +  rep_origin     ori: high-copy-number ColE1/pMB1/pBR322/pUC origin of replication
   3040..3343    +  enhancer       CMV enhancer: human cytomegalovirus immediate early enhancer
   3344..3547    +  promoter       CMV promoter: human cytomegalovirus (CMV) immediate early promoter
   3570..3597    +  misc_feature   MCS (fragment): multiple cloning site
   3598..4839    +  CDS            TARDBP: TADBP_HUMAN - Also known as TDP43. Experimental evidence at protein level: Swiss-Prot protein existence level 1. RNA-binding protein that is involved in various steps of RNA biogenesis and processing (PubMed:23519609). Preferentially binds, via its two RNA recognition motifs RRM1 and RRM2, to GU-repeats on RNA molecules predominantly localized within long introns and in the 3'UTR of mRNAs (PubMed:23519609, PubMed:24240615, PubMed:24464995). In turn, regulates the splicing of many non-coding and protein-coding RNAs including proteins involved in neuronal survival, as well as mRNAs that encode p
   4840..4860    +  misc_feature   MCS (fragment): multiple cloning site
   4870..5589    +  CDS            EGFP: the original enhanced GFP (Yang et al., 1996) mammalian codon-optimized
   5606..5689    +  CDS            large T antigen (fragment): large T antigen from SV40 (simian virus 40)
   5712..5833    +  polyA_signal   SV40 poly(A) signal: SV40 polyadenylation signal
   5867..350     -  rep_origin     f1 ori (across the origin) (sequence partly withheld): f1 bacteriophage origin of replication; arrow indicates direction of (+) strand synthesis
>Addgene plasmid #235494 | pEGFP-TDP-43 (2KR) | addgene full sequence | sequence record 470645 | Addgene NGS Result
AGAATAGACCGAGATAGGGT
[37 nt withheld, positions 21-57]
AAAGAACGTGGACTCCAACGTCAAAGG
[49 nt withheld, positions 85-133]
T
[91 nt withheld, positions 135-225]
G
[124 nt withheld, positions 227-350]
CAGGTGGCACTTTTCGGGGAAATGTGCGCGGAACCCCTATTTGTTTATTTTTCTAAATACATTCAAATAT
GTATCCGCTCATGAGACAATAACCCTGATAAATGCTTCAATAATATTGAAAAAGGAAGAGTCCTGAGGCG
GAAAGAACCAGCTGTGGAATGTGTGTCAGTTAGGGTGTGGAAAGTCCCCAGGCTCCCCAGCAGGCAGAAG
TATGCAAAGCATGCATCTCAATTAGTCAGCAACCAGGTGTGGAAAGTCCCCAGGCTCCCCAGCAGGCAGA
AGTATGCAAAGCATGCATCTCAATTAGTCAGCAACCATAGTCCCGCCCCTAACTCCGCCCATCCCGCCCC
TAACTCCGCCCAGTTCCGCCCATTCTCCGCCCCATGGCTGACTAATTTTTTTTATTTATGCAGAGGCCGA
GGCCGCCTCGGCCTCTGAGCTATTCCAGAAGTAGTGAGGAGGCTTTTTTGGAGGCCTAGGCTTTTGCAAA
GATCGATCAAGAGACAGGATGAGGATCGTTTCGCATGATTGAACAAGATGGATTGCACGCAGGTTCTCCG
GCCGCTTGGGTGGAGAGGCTATTCGGCTATGACTGGGCACAACAGACAATCGGCTGCTCTGATGCCGCCG
TGTTCCGGCTGTCAGCGCAGGGGCGCCCGGTTCTTTTTGTCAAGACCGACCTGTCCGGTGCCCTGAATGA
ACTGCAAGACGAGGCAGCGCGGCTATCGTGGCTGGCCACGACGGGCGTTCCTTGCGCAGCTGTGCTCGAC
GTTGTCACTGAAGCGGGAAGGGACTGGCTGCTATTGGGCGAAGTGCCGGGGCAGGATCTCCTGTCATCTC
ACCTTGCTCCTGCCGAGAAAGTATCCATCATGGCTGATGCAATGCGGCGGCTGCATACGCTTGATCCGGC
TACCTGCCCATTCGACCACCAAGCGAAACATCGCATCGAGCGAGCACGTACTCGGATGGAAGCCGGTCTT
GTCGATCAGGATGATCTGGACGAAGAGCATCAGGGGCTCGCGCCAGCCGAACTGTTCGCCAGGCTCAAGG
CGAGCATGCCCGACGGCGAGGATCTCGTCGTGACCCATGGCGATGCCTGCTTGCCGAATATCATGGTGGA
AAATGGCCGCTTTTCTGGATTCATCGACTGTGGCCGGCTGGGTGTGGCGGACCGCTATCAGGACATAGCG
TTGGCTACCCGTGATATTGCTGAAGAGCTTGGCGGCGAATGGGCTGACCGCTTCCTCGTGCTTTACGGTA
TCGCCGCTCCCGATTCGCAGCGCATCGCCTTCTATCGCCTTCTTGACGAGTTCTTCTGAGCGGGACTCTG
GGGTTCGAAATGACCGACCAAGCGACGCCCAACCTGCCATCACGAGATTTCGATTCCACCGCCGCCTTCT
ATGAAAGGTTGGGCTTCGGAATCGTTTTCCGGGACGCCGGCTGGATGATCCTCCAGCGCGGGGATCTCAT
GCTGGAGTTCTTCGCCCACCCTAGGGGGAGGCTAACTGAAACACGGAAGGAGACAATACCGGAAGGAACC
CGCGCTATGACGGCAATAAAAAGACAGAATAAAACGCACGGTGTTGGGTCGTTTGTTCATAAACGCGGGG
TTCGGTCCCAGGGCTGGCACTCTGTCGATACCCCACCGAGACCCCATTGGGGCCAATACGCCCGCGTTTC
TTCCTTTTCCCCACCCCACCCCCCAAGTTCGGGTGAAGGCCCAGGGCTCGCAGCCAACGTCGGGGCGGCA
GGCCCTGCCATAGCCTCAGGTTACTCATATATACTTTAGATTGATTTAAAACTTCATTTTTAATTTAAAA
GGATCTAGGTGAAGATCCTTTTTGATAATCTCATGACCAAAATCCCTTAACGTGAGTTTTCGTTCCACTG
AGCGTCAGACCCCGTAGAAAAGATCAAAGGATCTTCTTGAGATCCTTTTTTTCTGCGCGTAATCTGCTGC
TTGCAAACAAAAAAACCACCGCTACCAGCGGTGGTTTGTTTGCCGGATCAAGAGCTACCAACTCTTTTTC
CGAAGGTAACTGGCTTCAGCAGAGCGCAGATACCAAATACTGTTCTTCTAGTGTAGCCGTAGTTAGGCCA
CCACTTCAAGAACTCTGTAGCACCGCCTACATACCTCGCTCTGCTAATCCTGTTACCAGTGGCTGCTGCC
AGTGGCGATAAGTCGTGTCTTACCGGGTTGGACTCAAGACGATAGTTACCGGATAAGGCGCAGCGGTCGG
GCTGAACGGGGGGTTCGTGCACACAGCCCAGCTTGGAGCGAACGACCTACACCGAACTGAGATACCTACA
GCGTGAGCTATGAGAAAGCGCCACGCTTCCCGAAGGGAGAAAGGCGGACAGGTATCCGGTAAGCGGCAGG
GTCGGAACAGGAGAGCGCACGAGGGAGCTTCCAGGGGGAAACGCCTGGTATCTTTATAGTCCTGTCGGGT
TTCGCCACCTCTGACTTGAGCGTCGATTTTTGTGATGCTCGTCAGGGGGGCGGAGCCTATGGAAAAACGC
CAGCAACGCGGCCTTTTTACGGTTCCTGGCCTTTTGCTGGCCTTTTGCTCACATGTTCTTTCCTGCGTTA
TCCCCTGATTCTGTGGATAACCGTATTACCGCCATGCATTAGTTATTAATAGTAATCAATTACGGGGTCA
TTAGTTCATAGCCCATATATGGAGTTCCGCGTTACATAACTTACGGTAAATGGCCCGCCTGGCTGACCGC
CCAACGACCCCCGCCCATTGACGTCAATAATGACGTATGTTCCCATAGTAACGCCAATAGGGACTTTCCA
TTGACGTCAATGGGTGGAGTATTTACGGTAAACTGCCCACTTGGCAGTACATCAAGTGTATCATATGCCA
AGTACGCCCCCTATTGACGTCAATGACGGTAAATGGCCCGCCTGGCATTATGCCCAGTACATGACCTTAT
GGGACTTTCCTACTTGGCAGTACATCTACGTATTAGTCATCGCTATTACCATGGTGATGCGGTTTTGGCA
GTACATCAATGGGCGTGGATAGCGGTTTGACTCACGGGGATTTCCAAGTCTCCACCCCATTGACGTCAAT
GGGAGTTTGTTTTGGCACCAAAATCAACGGGACTTTCCAAAATGTCGTAACAACTCCGCCCCATTGACGC
AAATGGGCGGTAGGCGTGTACGGTGGGAGGTCTATATAAGCAGAGCTGGTTTAGTGAACCGTCAGATCCG
CTAGCGCTACCGGACTCAGATCTCGAGATGTCTGAATATATTCGGGTAACCGAAGATGAGAACGATGAGC
CCATTGAAATACCATCGGAAGACGATGGGACGGTGCTGCTCTCCACGGTTACAGCCCAGTTTCCAGGGGC
GTGTGGGCTTCGCTACAGGAATCCAGTGTCTCAGTGTATGAGAGGTGTCCGGCTGGTAGAAGGAATTCTG
CATGCCCCAGATGCTGGCTGGGGAAATCTGGTGTATGTTGTCAACTATCCAAAAGATAACAAAAGAAAAA
TGGATGAGACAGATGCTTCATCAGCAGTGAAAGTGAAAAGAGCAGTCCAGAAAACATCCGATTTAATAGT
GTTGGGTCTCCCATGGAAAACAACCGAACAGGACCTGAAAGAGTATTTTAGTACCTTTGGAGAAGTTCTT
ATGGTGCAGGTCAGGAAAGATCTTAAGACTGGTCATTCAAAGGGGTTTGGCTTTGTTCGTTTTACGGAAT
ATGAAACACAAGTGAAAGTAATGTCACAGCGACATATGATAGATGGACGATGGTGTGACTGCAAACTTCC
TAATTCTAAGCAAAGCCAAGATGAGCCTTTGAGAAGCAGAAAAGTGTTTGTGGGGCGCTGTACAGAGGAC
ATGACTGAGGATGAGCTGCGGGAGTTCTTCTCTCAGTACGGGGATGTGATGGATGTCTTCATCCCCAAGC
CATTCAGGGCCTTTGCCTTTGTTACATTTGCAGATGATCAGATTGCGCAGTCTCTTTGTGGAGAGGACTT
GATCATTAAAGGAATCAGCGTTCATATATCCAATGCCGAACCTAAGCACAATAGCAATAGACAGTTAGAA
AGAAGTGGAAGATTTGGTGGTAATCCAGGTGGCTTTGGGAATCAGGGTGGATTTGGTAATAGCAGAGGGG
GTGGAGCTGGTTTGGGAAACAATCAAGGTAGTAATATGGGTGGTGGGATGAACTTTGGTGCGTTCAGCAT
TAATCCAGCCATGATGGCTGCCGCCCAGGCAGCACTACAGAGCAGTTGGGGTATGATGGGCATGTTAGCC
AGCCAGCAGAACCAGTCAGGCCCATCGGGTAATAACCAAAACCAAGGCAACATGCAGAGGGAGCCAAACC
AGGCCTTCGGTTCTGGAAATAACTCTTATAGTGGCTCTAATTCTGGTGCAGCAATTGGTTGGGGATCAGC
ATCCAATGCAGGGTCGGGCAGTGGTTTTAATGGAGGCTTTGGCTCAAGCATGGATTCTAGGTCTTCTGGC
TGGGGAATGGGTACCGCGGGCCCGGGATCCATCGCCACCATGGTGAGCAAGGGCGAGGAGCTGTTCACCG
GGGTGGTGCCCATCCTGGTCGAGATGGACGGCGACGTAAACGGCCACAAGTTCAGCGTGTCCGGCGAGGG
CGAGGGCGATGCCACCTACGGCAAGCTGACCCTGAAGTTCATCTGCACCACCGGCAAGCTGCCCGTGCCC
TGGCCCACCCTCGTGACCACCCTGACCTACGGCGTGCAGTGCTTCAGCCGCTACCCCGACCACATGAAGC
AGCACGACTTCTTCAAGTCCGCCATGCCCGAAGGCTACGTCCAGGAGCGCACCATCTTCTTCAAGGACGA
CGGCAACTACAAGACCCGCGCCGAGGTGAAGTTCGAGGGCGACACCCTGGTGAACCGCATCGAGCTGAAG
GGCATCGACTTCAAGGAGGACGGCAACATCCTGGGGCACAAGCTGGAGTACAACTACAACAGCCACAACG
TCTATATCATGGCCGACAAGCAGAAGAACGGCATCAAGGTGAACTTCAAGATCCGCCACAACATCGAGGA
CGGCAGCGTGCAGCTCGCCGACCACTACCAGCAGAACACCCCCATCGGCGACGGCCCCGTGCTGCTGCCC
GACAACCACTACCTGAGCACCCAGTCCGCCCTGAGCAAAGACCCCAACGAGAAGCGCGATCACATGGTCC
TGCTGGAGTTCGTGACCGCCGCCGGGATCACTCTCGGCATGGACGAGCTGTACAAGTAAAGCGGCCGCGA
CTCTAGATCATAATCAGCCATACCACATTTGTAGAGGTTTTACTTGCTTTAAAAAACCTCCCACACCTCC
CCCTGAACCTGAAACATAAAATGAATGCAATTGTTGTTGTTAACTTGTTTATTGCAGCTTATAATGGTTA
CAAATAAAGCAATAGCATCACAAATTTCACAAATAAAGCATTTTTTTCACTGCATTCTAGTTGTGGTTTG
TCCAAACTCATCAATGTATCTTAAGGCGTAAATTGTAAGCGTTAATATTTTGTTAAAATTCGCGTTAAAT
TTTTGTTAAATCAGCTCATTTTTTAACCAATAGGCCGAAATCGGCAAAATCCCTTATAAATCAAA
